Addgene plasmid #217034: pMV-hAT-2_AG
Purpose: Donor plasmid of hAT-2_AG Transposon
Depositing lab: Haoyi Wang. Depositing organization: Institute of Zoology, Chinese Academy of Sciences. Publication: Heterologous survey of 130 DNA transposons in human cells highlights their functional divergence and expands the genome engineering toolbox. Zhang T, Tan S, Tang N, Li Y, Zhang C, Sun J, Guo Y, Gao H, Cai Y, Sun W, Wang C, Fu L, Ma H, Wu Y, Hu X, Zhang X, Gee P, Yan W, Zhao Y, Chen Q, Guo B, Wang H, Zhang YE. Cell. 2024 Jul 11;187(14):3741-3760.e30. doi: 10.1016/j.cell.2024.05.007. Epub 2024 Jun 5. PubMed 38843831.
Backbone
  Vector backbone: pMV
  Vector type: Mammalian Expression
Growth in bacteria
  Bacterial resistance: Ampicillin, 100 μg/mL
  Growth temperature: 37°C
  Growth strain: DH5alpha
  Copy number: High Copy
Gene/Insert
  Gene/Insert name: TIRs of hAT-2_AG transposon (alt name: hAT-2_AG)
  Species: Synthetic
  Cloning method: Restriction Enzyme; 5′ cloning site Unknown (unknown if destroyed); 3′ cloning site Unknown (unknown if destroyed)
Terms and licenses: Academic/Nonprofit Terms; Industry Terms: Not Available to Industry
How to cite: pMV-hAT-2_AG was a gift from Haoyi Wang (Addgene plasmid # 217034 ; http://n2t.net/addgene:217034 ; RRID:Addgene_217034)
