[The description below was written by a language model from this plasmid's Addgene catalogue record and pLannotate feature annotations shown in this document.]
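Description:
pMV-hAT-2_AG is the donor plasmid for the hAT-2_AG DNA transposon, built on the pMV backbone and catalogued as a mammalian expression vector. It is maintained in E. coli as a high-copy plasmid through a ColE1/pUC-type origin and selected with ampicillin. The β-lactamase gene is annotated downstream of a cat promoter. Short phage T7 and T3 early terminators and a tonB terminator flank the bacterial elements, presumably insulating them from read-through transcription. The small lacZα, RSF ori and rop matches are only fragments and are unlikely to be functional.

The recorded insert is the synthetic terminal inverted repeats (TIRs) of hAT-2_AG, a hAT-superfamily element. The automated annotation does not mark the TIRs themselves, and a stretch of roughly 2.7 kb upstream of the reporter cassette and a shorter gap after it carry no annotated features, so the transposon ends probably lie in these regions, although the record does not give their positions. The annotated cargo is a mouse PGK promoter driving a puromycin N-acetyltransferase coding sequence followed by EGFP and a bovine growth hormone polyadenylation signal. The two reading frames are separated by a short unannotated gap, which suggests a linker or self-cleaving peptide, but this is not stated.

In a donor/helper arrangement, the matching transposase supplied from a separate source would recognise the TIRs, excise the intervening cassette and integrate it into the host genome. Stable puromycin resistance and EGFP fluorescence would then report transposition. The plasmid comes from a survey of 130 DNA transposons tested for activity in human cells as potential genome engineering tools.
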