Features (pLannotate 1.2.2; 13 found; start..end, strand, type, name):
     12..39      +  terminator     T7Te terminator: phage T7 early transcription terminator
     51..638     -  rep_origin     ori: high-copy-number ColE1/pMB1/pBR322/pUC origin of replication
    660..689     -  terminator     T3Te terminator: phage T3 early transcription terminator
    748..768     -  CDS            lacZα (fragment): LacZα fragment of β-galactosidase; lacZ fragment
   3534..4033    +  promoter       PGK promoter: mouse phosphoglycerate kinase 1 promoter
   4058..4652    +  CDS            PuroR (fragment): puromycin N-acetyltransferase; pac from Streptomyces alboniger; confers resistance to puromycin
   4716..5435    +  CDS            EGFP: the original enhanced GFP (Yang et al., 1996) mammalian codon-optimized
   5463..5687    +  polyA_signal   bGH poly(A) signal: bovine growth hormone polyadenylation signal
   6100..6137    -  rep_origin     RSF ori (fragment): Plasmids containing the RSF 1030 origin of replication can be propagated in E. coli cells that contain additional plasmids with compatible origins.
   6176..6207    +  terminator     tonB terminator: bidirectional E. coli tonB-P14 transcription terminator
   6208..6310    +  promoter       cat promoter: promoter of the E. coli cat gene encoding chloramphenicol acetyltransferase
   6311..7171    +  CDS            AmpR: β-lactamase; bla; confers resistance to ampicillin, carbenicillin, and related antibiotics
   7172..7355    +  CDS            rop (fragment): Rop protein, which maintains plasmids at low copy number; rop
>Addgene plasmid #217034 | pMV-hAT-2_AG | addgene full sequence | sequence record 443457 | Addgene NGS Result
TGTAATCACCTGGCTCACCTTCGGGTGGGCCTTTCTGCGTTGCTGGCGTTTTTCCATAGGCTCCGCCCCC
CTGACGAGCATCACAAAAATCGATGCTCAAGTCAGAGGTGGCGAAACCCGACAGGACTATAAAGATACCA
GGCGTTTCCCCCTGGAAGCTCCCTCGTGCGCTCTCCTGTTCCGACCCTGCCGCTTACCGGATACCTGTCC
GCCTTTCTCCCTTCGGGAAGCGTGGCGCTTTCTCATAGCTCACGCTGTAGGTATCTCAGTTCGGTGTAGG
TCGTTCGCTCCAAGCTGGGCTGTGTGCACGAACCCCCCGTTCAGCCCGACCGCTGCGCCTTATCCGGTAA
CTATCGTCTTGAGTCCAACCCGGTAAGACACGACTTATCGCCACTGGCAGCAGCCACTGGTAACAGGATT
AGCAGAGCGAGGTATGTAGGCGGTGCTACAGAGTTCTTGAAGTGGTGGCCTAACTACGGCTACACTAGAA
GAACAGTATTTGGTATCTGCGCTCTGCTGAAGCCAGTTACCTCGGAAAAAGAGTTGGTAGCTCTTGATCC
GGAAAACAAACCACCGCTGGTAGCGGTGGTTTTTTTGTTTGCAAGCAGCAGATTACGCGCAGAAAAAAAG
GATCTCAAGAAGATCCTTTGATTTTCTACCGAAGAAAGGTCCACCCGTGAAGGTGAGCCAGTGAGTTGAT
TGCAGTCCAGTTACGCTGGAGTCAATAGGCGTATCACGAGGCCCTTTCGTTGTAAAACGACGGCCAGTCG
AACCACGCAATGCGTCTCGATCCGCAGTGTCTTGCGTCTCTCTGCAGGTATGGACTAGGCATGGGCTAAT
TGTGCGAGACCTATGCCGCACACTCAGTTCACTCAAGTGTGCGGCTGACCACCGCACGCGAAAAAGTGTA
CGGGTAGGTCTTCCGCACGCATAAGGAATGACTTCGGTTGTGACTGGTTGAACGAAAAAAAAAACATTAA
TTTTAGTCGACTGTGTTCAACAGTCAAATAAAAAATCGATCACACTCTGAGCGAGAAAGAATACGCAAAT
TGTTAGCGTATTTAGTTGGGTCAGTCGCACTAAAAGAACTCCTGTCCAAGACTGACATGGAACGAGAAAT
ACACTCATACCCGTTGGGTCAGTCGCACACTGCCGCACGCGTGTTCAGTTTGGTCAGTCGCACACACAGC
TGCACAAAAAGAAATTCTGTCGCACACTGCCGCACGTTTGCTCAGTTCGTTCATTCGCACACAGCCGCAC
AAAAAGAACTTCTGGCGCACACTGCCGCACGCGTGTTCAGTTGGGTCAGTCGCACACAGCCGCACAAAAA
GAACTTCTGCCGCACACTGCCGCACGTTTGCTCAATTCGTTCATTCGCACACAGCCGCACAAAAAGAACT
TCTGCCGCACGCTGCCGCACGTGAGGTCAGTTGGGTCAGTCGCACACAGCCGCACAAAAAGAACTTCTGC
CGCACACTGCCGCACGTTTGCTCAATTCGTTCATTCGCACACAGCCGCACAAAAAGAACTTCTGCCGCAC
GCTGCCGCACGTGAGGTCAGTTGGGTCAGTCGCACACAGCCGCACAAAAATAACTCACACTGACTACGCT
AGTAATATGCTCGTTCTCTCTGCGCTGTCGGATCAGTCGCACACAGTCATACAAAGAACTGCTACCGCAC
ACTGTCCTGATGAAACACAGGGTTTGATGTCTTTTTGGTTGTTTCTTCATTTTTTGGATTTATCTCACAT
TTTATTGCATGCTTCCCAAATTATTTTGGACTCATTCCACAATTTATTATATGTTTCTCATATAATTTTG
TATTCGTTTTGTGATTTATTCTTACCATCCCAGTTGTTTTGAAACAAATAATTGAACAAATTTTATGAAA
CGTTAAATAATCGTGATCCATAAACCCTGTAATAGGAGACAAAATTGGTATCAATAGCATCTTCTTCCTT
CTCATTTTCTGCTGATTGTTTTTTACGTAGCACCAGACATTCTTAGCGTGGGGAACTGTGTGGTATTGAT
ATGTATCGAATGTAAGAGCAAGGAGGGAAAAACGTACACTAGGTATTCGCTAGTTGAATGATTTGAAATG
TGGATCATTTTTTTAAGTTGCATGGTCGATGTGAGATTTATAAATCGATGATTTTTAATCTTGAAATATT
CACCACATGCAAAATCAAAAAATCTCCAAATCTTTATATTCTTTTGCTTTTTATCATTTAAAAAAATATG
CCAATTCAAAATGCAATACATGTCACACATTACAATTTCAATTAGCGAGCTCAAACTGTACCATCCCACG
ATGTTTTATTCGAACACCATTACTAGTGAGGCATGCTTTTCGCACACTAAGTTGATGAGTGCAATATGTA
TATAAAAGAACGTCAAGTATTCGGAAAGTGGCTTACCCATTATGAATGAGTCCCTCGTTTGTTGGTGTTG
TATGAATAATATTGCAGTAGGTAACAAAGTGAAATAGTATTGAAGTGCGTTTCCGGTATCAGAGTTTTAG
CTTTGCATTGTCGTTGCGATTCCTATTTTGGTTGTGTATCGAATCAGTCGCATTAAAGGAAAGTACCCAG
TTTGAAAATTCATAACGCGTAAATACTTTTTCTGTGGAAGAATCGGCAGGGATAACCTGATAACTAATTA
AAGGTAAGTTGCTTTATTATTTTTAACTTTTAACAAGATGAGAAAAAATGACAAATCGTCATTTATTCTT
TTTTTTATTTCATAAAAAAAATCCTAGTTCAGTGGTCGAGAAAGTACGGCAATCCGTTTACGATTTTTGC
CAGCATTTTCACTCCTTAACAGCCCCTTGCTATTGTAGGAGTATTCAAAATCTCCCACAGTTTCACGCCT
TCATCTGAAAATCCGGTTTGGAAATTTACTGACATTTGTATAGAATTTAGCTGTCTATGGCGTCAAGTTA
ACCGACGTTTTTTTTCTAGTTCAGTGGTCAGCAAACTTTGTGGTGAAAAGAGCCAAATTCTATGAAAATG
TTGGTAGATTTCGATATGAAGAGCCAAATTTGAAAACCAAGCATACAATTGAGTTAACCACTGTCCTCAT
TTGGACCTTCCTTCCACAAATGACATTCAAAGCCAAAACTATTCAATGTTTTGGTCACACCAGTGACAAC
TATGATCGACTGACTTTTCATGATGACTGAGTAACTTTTAATCGAAGTAATAGATTTAATCATTATAGTA
AAATTTACATCATCAATTAAAAATAATGATCTACAATTTATCAATAATTAAAGTTTCCTCAAAATACCAA
AGCACAGTGATAGTATTACGTTTATTTTATTTGAATAATATTGCTATAATTATAATTTACAACAATTGCT
GACGGGACTGGAACTATACCAAAACGTTCTTTAATTAAAAAAAAACTGTTCGTTTTAGCAGTCATACTGT
TAAAGCCATTTAGGCTGTTAGATAATTGAACAAATATTTAAAATTTTATTTTTGATTAATGTTGTAATAT
GTTTTAGTTAAGACCGGTGCTAGCAATTCTACCGGGTAGGGGAGGCGCTTTTCCCAAGGCAGTCTGGAGC
ATGCGCTTTAGCAGCCCCGCTGGGCACTTGGCGCTACACAAGTGGCCTCTGGCCTCGCACACATTCCACA
TCCACCGGTAGGCGCCAACCGGCTCCGTTCTTTGGTGGCCCCTTCGCGCCACCTTCTACTCCTCCCCTAG
TCAGGAAGTTCCCCCCCGCCCCGCAGCTCGCGTCGTGCAGGACGTGACAAATGGAAGTAGCACGTCTCAC
TAGTCTCGTGCAGATGGACAGCACCGCTGAGCAATGGAAGCGGGTAGGCCTTTGGGGCAGCGGCCAATAG
CAGCTTTGCTCCTTCGCTTTCTGGGCTCAGAGGCTGGGAAGGGGTGGGTCCGGGGGCGGGCTCAGGGGCG
GGCTCAGGGGCGGGGCGGGCGCCCGAAGGTCCTCCGGAGGCCCGGCATTCTGCACGCTTCAAAAGCGCAC
GTCTGCCGCGCTGTTCTCCTCTTCCTCATCTCCGGGCCTTTCGACCTGCAGCCAACGCCACCATGGGGAC
CGAGTACAAGCCCACGGTGCGCCTCGCCACCCGCGACGACGTCCCCCGGGCCGTACGCACCCTCGCCGCC
GCGTTCGCCGACTACCCCGCCACGCGCCACACCGTCGACCCGGACCGCCACATCGAGCGGGTCACCGAGC
TGCAAGAACTCTTCCTCACGCGCGTCGGGCTCGACATCGGCAAGGTGTGGGTCGCGGACGACGGCGCCGC
GGTGGCGGTCTGGACCACGCCGGAGAGCGTCGAAGCGGGGGCGGTGTTCGCCGAGATCGGCCCGCGCATG
GCCGAGTTGAGCGGTTCCCGGCTGGCCGCGCAGCAACAGATGGAAGGCCTCCTGGCGCCGCACCGGCCCA
AGGAGCCCGCGTGGTTCCTGGCCACCGTCGGCGTCTCGCCCGACCACCAGGGCAAGGGTCTGGGCAGCGC
CGTCGTGCTCCCCGGAGTGGAGGCGGCCGAGCGCGCCGGGGTGCCCGCCTTCCTGGAGACCTCCGCGCCC
CGCAACCTCCCCTTCTACGAGCGGCTCGGCTTCACCGTCACCGCCGACGTCGAGGTGCCCGAAGGACCGC
GCACCTGGTGCATGACCCGCAAGCCCGGTGCCATCGATGCCACTAACTTCTCCCTGTTGAAACAAGCAGG
GGATGTCGAAGAGAATCCCGGGCCAATGGTGAGCAAGGGCGAGGAGCTGTTCACCGGGGTGGTGCCCATC
CTGGTCGAGCTGGACGGCGACGTAAACGGCCACAAGTTCAGCGTGTCCGGCGAGGGCGAGGGCGATGCCA
CCTACGGCAAGCTGACCCTGAAGTTCATCTGCACCACCGGCAAGCTGCCCGTGCCCTGGCCCACCCTCGT
GACCACCCTGACCTACGGCGTGCAGTGCTTCAGCCGCTACCCCGACCACATGAAGCAGCACGACTTCTTC
AAGTCCGCCATGCCCGAAGGCTACGTCCAGGAGCGCACCATCTTCTTCAAGGACGACGGCAACTACAAGA
CCCGCGCCGAGGTGAAGTTCGAGGGCGACACCCTGGTGAACCGCATCGAGCTGAAGGGCATCGACTTCAA
GGAGGACGGCAACATCCTGGGGCACAAGCTGGAGTACAACTACAACAGCCACAACGTCTATATCATGGCC
GACAAGCAGAAGAACGGCATCAAGGTGAACTTCAAGATCCGCCACAACATCGAGGACGGCAGCGTGCAGC
TCGCCGACCACTACCAGCAGAACACCCCCATCGGCGACGGCCCCGTGCTGCTGCCCGACAACCACTACCT
GAGCACCCAGTCCGCCCTGAGCAAAGACCCCAACGAGAAGCGCGATCACATGGTCCTGCTGGAGTTCGTG
ACCGCCGCCGGGATCACTCTCGGCATGGACGAGCTGTACAAGTAATTAATTAAGCTCGCTGATCAGCCTC
GACTGTGCCTTCTAGTTGCCAGCCATCTGTTGTTTGCCCCTCCCCCGTGCCTTCCTTGACCCTGGAAGGT
GCCACTCCCACTGTCCTTTCCTAATAAAATGAGGAAATTGCATCGCATTGTCTGAGTAGGTGTCATTCTA
TTCTGGGGGGTGGGGTGGGGCAGGACAGCAAGGGGGAGGATTGGGAAGACAATAGCAGGCATGCTGGGGA
TGCGGTGGGCTCTATGGCTTCTGAGGCGCGCCCTCGAGAAAATTATTTAGTTTTTGGATTGAATTTAGGT
AAGCCTAAGAATGAAATAAATTGTTAGTGTGTATGATATATTTTTTATAACTTTTCTCTTAAACTAAAAA
TTTATAAATTAGAATTGTAACACCATGGACTAAACATCTCAACAAATACATAAAAGTAAAGTTTTGTTCG
AGCATCCGCATTATTTATTTAAAATAAAAGACAGTTCAAAATTTAATTCTTTGTGTGACCGACAGTGCGA
CTGACCTACCGCACGCGTTCAGTTCCTCATACTGAACGAACTACACCGCACGCGTTCACTGAAAAGAATC
AAATTGCCCAAGCCTAGTATGGACGGGCCCAGAGACGGAGTCACTGCCAACCGAGACGGTCATAGCTGTT
TCCTGTGTGCCGCTTCCTCGCTCACTGACTCGCTGCGCTCGGTCGTTACTGACCATTTAAATCATACCTG
ACCTCCATAGCAGAAAGTCAAAAGCCTCCGACCGGAGGCTTTTGACTTGATCGGCACGTAAGAGGTTCCA
ACTTTCACCATAATGAAATAAGATCACTACCGGGCGTATTTTTTGAGTTATCGAGATTTTCAGGAGCTAA
GGAAGCTAAAATGAGTATTCAACATTTCCGTGTCGCCCTTATTCCCTTTTTTGCGGCATTTTGCCTTCCT
GTTTTTGCTCACCCAGAAACGCTGGTGAAAGTAAAAGATGCTGAAGATCAGTTGGGTGCACGAGTGGGTT
ACATCGAACTGGATCTCAACAGCGGTAAGATCCTTGAGAGTTTACGCCCCGAAGAACGTTTTCCAATGAT
GAGCACTTTTAAAGTTCTGCTATGTGGCGCGGTATTATCCCGTATTGACGCCGGGCAAGAGCAACTCGGT
CGCCGCATACACTATTCTCAGAATGACTTGGTTGAGTACTCACCAGTCACAGAAAAGCATCTCACGGATG
GCATGACAGTAAGAGAATTATGCAGTGCTGCCATAACCATGAGTGATAACACTGCGGCCAACTTACTTCT
GGCAACGATCGGAGGACCGAAGGAGCTAACCGCTTTTTTGCACAACATGGGGGATCATGTAACTCGCCTT
GATCGTTGGGAACCGGAGCTGAATGAAGCCATACCAAACGACGAGCGTGACACCACGATGCCTGTAGCAA
TGGCAACAACGTTGCGCAAACTATTAACTGGCGAACTACTTACTCTAGCTTCCCGGCAACAATTAATAGA
CTGGATGGAGGCGGATAAAGTTGCAGGATCACTTCTGCGCTCGGCCCTCCCGGCTGGCTGGTTTATTGCT
GATAAATCTGGAGCCGGTGAGCGTGGGTCCCGCGGTATCATTGCAGAACTGGGGCCAGATGGTAAGCCCT
CCCGCATCGTAGTTATCTACACGACGGGGAGTCAGGCAACTATGGATGAACGAAATAGACAGATCGCTGA
GATAGGTGCCTCACTGATTAAGCATTGGTAAGTGACCAAACAGGAAAAAACCGCCCTTAACATGGCCCGC
TTTATCAGAAGCCAGACATTAACGCTTCTGGAGAAACTCAACGAGCTGGACGCGGATGAACAGGCAGACA
TCTGTGAATCGCTTCACGACCACGCTGATGAGCTTTACCGCAGCTGCCTCGCGCGTTTCGGTGATGACGG
TGAAACCTCTGATGAGGGCCCAAA
